>Addgene plasmid #50306 | pICH37431 | addgene full sequence | sequence record 499924 | Addgene NGS Result
TTTGGTCTCAAATGGGGAAGCAAATGGCCGCCCTGTGTGGCTTTCTCCTCGTGGCGTTGCTCTGGCTCAC
GCCCGACGTCGCGTCAGGTTGAGACCGGGTACCGAGCTCGAATTCACTGGCCGTCGTTTTACAACGTCGT
GACTGGGAAAACCCTGGCGTTACCCAACTTAATCGCCTTGCAGCACATCCCCCTTTCGCCAGCTGGCGTA
ATAGCGAAGAGGCCCGCACCGATCGCCCTTCCCAACAGTTGCGCAGCCTGAATGGCGAATGGCGCCTGAT
GCGGTATTTTCTCCTTACGCATCTGTGCGGTATTTCACACCGCATATGGTGCACTCTCAGTACAATCTGC
TCTGATGCCGCATAGTTAAGCCAGCCCCGACACCCGCCAACACCCGCTGACGCGCCCTGACGGGCTTGTC
TGCTCCCGGCATCCGCTTACAGACAAGCTGTGACCGTCTCCGGGAGCTGCATGTGTCAGAGGTTTTCACC
GTCATCACCGAAACGCGCGAGACGAAAGGGCCTCGTGATACGCCTATTTTTATAGGTTAATGTCATGATA
ATAATGGTTTCTTAGACGTCAGGTGGCACTTTTCGGGGAAATGTGCGCGGAACCCCTATTTGTTTATTTT
TCTAAATACATTCAAATATGTATCCGCTCATGAGACAATAACCCTGATAAATGCTTCAATAATATTGAAA
AAGGAAGAGTATGCGCTCACGCAACTGGTCCAGAACCTTGACCGAACGCAGCGGTGGTAACGGCGCAGTG
GCGGTTTTCATGGCTTGTTATGACTGTTTTTTTGGGGTACAGTCTATGCCTCGGGCATCCAAGCAGCAAG
CGCGTTACGCCGTGGGTCGATGTTTGATGTTATGGAGCAGCAACGATGTTACGCAGCAGGGCAGTCGCCC
TAAAACAAAGTTAAACATCATGAGGGAAGCGGTGATCGCCGAAGTATCGACTCAACTATCAGAGGTAGTT
GGCGTCATCGAGCGCCATCTCGAACCGACGTTGCTGGCCGTACATTTGTACGGCTCCGCAGTGGATGGCG
GCCTGAAGCCACACAGTGATATTGATTTGCTGGTTACGGTGACCGTAAGGCTTGATGAAACAACGCGGCG
AGCTTTGATCAACGACCTTTTGGAAACTTCGGCTTCCCCTGGAGAGAGCGAGATTCTCCGCGCTGTAGAA
GTCACCATTGTTGTGCACGACGACATCATTCCGTGGCGTTATCCAGCTAAGCGCGAACTGCAATTTGGAG
AATGGCAGCGCAATGACATTCTTGCAGGTATCTTCGAGCCAGCCACGATCGACATTGATCTGGCTATCTT
GCTGACAAAAGCAAGAGAACATAGCGTTGCCTTGGTAGGTCCAGCGGCGGAGGAACTCTTTGATCCGGTT
CCTGAACAGGATCTATTTGAGGCGCTAAATGAAACCTTAACGCTATGGAACTCGCCGCCCGACTGGGCTG
GCGATGAGCGAAATGTAGTGCTTACGTTGTCCCGCATTTGGTACAGCGCAGTAACCGGCAAAATCGCGCC
GAAGGATGTCGCTGCCGACTGGGCAATGGAGCGCCTGCCGGCCCAGTATCAGCCCGTCATACTTGAAGCT
AGACAGGCTTATCTTGGACAAGAAGAAGATCGCTTGGCCTCGCGCGCAGATCAGTTGGAAGAATTTGTCC
ACTACGTGAAAGGCGAGATCACCAAGGTAGTCGGCAAATAACTGTCAGACCAAGTTTACTCATATATACT
TTAGATTGATTTAAAACTTCATTTTTAATTTAAAAGGATCTAGGTGAAGATCCTTTTTGATAATCTCATG
ACCAAAATCCCTTAACGTGAGTTTTCGTTCCACTGAGCGTCAGACCCCGTAGAAAAGATCAAAGGATCTT
CTTGAGATCCTTTTTTTCTGCGCGTAATCTGCTGCTTGCAAACAAAAAAACCACCGCTACCAGCGGTGGT
TTGTTTGCCGGATCAAGAGCTACCAACTCTTTTTCCGAAGGTAACTGGCTTCAGCAGAGCGCAGATACCA
AATACTGTTCTTCTAGTGTAGCCGTAGTTAGGCCACCACTTCAAGAACTCTGTAGCACCGCCTACATACC
TCGCTCTGCTAATCCTGTTACCAGTGGCTGCTGCCAGTGGCGATAAGTCGTGTCTTACCGGGTTGGACTC
AAGACGATAGTTACCGGATAAGGCGCAGCGGTCGGGCTGAACGGGGGGTTCGTGCACACAGCCCAGCTTG
GAGCGAACGACCTACACCGAACTGAGATACCTACAGCGTGAGCTATGAGAAAGCGCCACGCTTCCCGAAG
GGAGAAAGGCGGACAGGTATCCGGTAAGCGGCAGGGTCGGAACAGGAGAGCGCACGAGGGAGCTTCCAGG
GGGAAACGCCTGGTATCTTTATAGTCCTGTCGGGTTTCGCCACCTCTGACTTGAGCGTCGATTTTTGTGA
TGCTCGTCAGGGGGGCGGAGCCTATGGAAAAACGCCAGCAACGCGGCCTTTTTACGGTTCCTGGCCTTTT
GCTGGCCTTTTGCTCACATGTTCTTTCCTGCGTTATCCCCTGATTCTGTGGATAACCGTATTACCGCCTT
TGAGTGAGCTGATACCGCTCGCCGCAGCCGAACGACCGAGCGCAGCGAGTCAGTGAGCGAGGAAGCGGAA
GAGCGCCCAATACGCAAACCGCCTCTCCCCGCGCGTTGGCCGATTCATTAATGCAGCTGGCACGACAGGT
TTCCCGACTGGAAAGCGGGCAGTGAGCGCAGCGCAATTAATGTGAGTTAGCTCACTCATTAGGCACCCCA
GGCTTTACACTTTATGCTTCCGGCTCGTATGTTGTGTGGAATTGTGAGCGGATAACAATTTCACACAGGA
AACAGCTATGACCATGATTACGCCAAGCTTGCATGCCTGCAGGTCGACTCTAGAGGATCCCC
Features (pLannotate 1.2.2; 15 found; start..end, strand, type, name):
     12..83      +  CDS            AMY1.2 (fragment): AMY3A_ORYSJ - Also known as AMY3A. Experimental evidence at transcript level: Swiss-Prot protein existence level 2. Important for breakdown of endosperm starch during germination. From Oryza sativa subsp. japonica (Rice).
     95..115     -  misc_feature   MCS (fragment): pUC18/19 multiple cloning site
    112..269     +  CDS            lacZα (fragment): LacZα fragment of β-galactosidase; lacZ fragment
    275..374     -  misc_feature   bom (fragment): basis of mobility region from pBR322
    476..511     -  CDS            rop (fragment): Rop protein, which maintains plasmids at low copy number; rop
    606..710     +  promoter       AmpR promoter: bla
    701..781     -  CDS            int (fragment): INT2_ECOLX - Protein inferred from homology: Swiss-Prot protein existence level 3. Putative integrase believed to be involved in the insertion of antibiotic resistance genes into plasmids and transposons. From Escherichia coli.
    867..923     +  CDS            GmR (fragment): gentamycin acetyltransferase; aacC1; confers resistance to gentamycin
    930..1721    +  CDS            SmR: aminoglycoside adenylyltransferase (Murphy, 1985); aadA; confers resistance to spectinomycin and streptomycin
   1892..2480    +  rep_origin     ori: high-copy-number ColE1/pMB1/pBR322/pUC origin of replication
   2663..2755    +  CDS            lacI (fragment): lac repressor; lacI; The lac repressor binds to the lac operator to inhibit transcription in E. coli. This inhibition can be relieved by adding lactose or isopropyl-β-D-thiogalactopyranoside (IPTG).
   2768..2789    +  protein_bind   CAP binding site: CAP binding activates transcription in the presence of cAMP. E. coli catabolite activator protein
   2804..2834    +  promoter       lac promoter: promoter for the E. coli lac operon
   2842..2858    +  protein_bind   lac operator: The lac repressor binds to the lac operator to inhibit transcription in E. coli. This inhibition can be relieved by adding lactose or isopropyl-β-D-thiogalactopyranoside (IPTG). lac repressor encoded by lacI
   2895..2932    -  misc_feature   MCS (fragment): pUC18/19 multiple cloning site
