[The description below was written by a language model from this plasmid's Addgene catalogue record and pLannotate feature annotations shown in this document.]
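Description:
pICH37431 is a Golden Gate Modular Cloning (MoClo) part plasmid from a plant toolkit, built in the pICH41258 backbone and catalogued as a plant expression vector, although by itself it carries only a single standardised part and not a complete expression unit. It is a small (about 2.9 kb), high-copy E. coli plasmid that replicates from a ColE1/pUC-type origin. It is selected with spectinomycin through an aadA (SmR) aminoglycoside adenylyltransferase gene, which lies downstream of an annotated AmpR (bla) promoter. The short integrase, gentamicin acetyltransferase, rop and bom fragments flagged around the marker appear to be remnants of the source sequences rather than functional elements.

The payload is the signal peptide coding region of the rice (Oryza sativa) alpha-amylase RAmy3A, annotated as a roughly 70 bp fragment matching the N-terminus of AMY3A. Internal BsaI and BbsI (BpiI) recognition sites were removed by point mutation so that the part is compatible with type IIS assembly. The fragment was inserted through BpiI sites that were destroyed during cloning, and the depositor notes that it can be released with BsaI. It sits where the lacZα selection cassette of the backbone was located. This explains the flanking lac promoter, operator, CAP site, pUC multiple cloning site fragments and partial lacZα that remain in the annotation.

No plant promoter, terminator or coding sequence for a cargo protein is present. The part is meant to be combined with other toolkit modules in one-pot BsaI assemblies. In these it would be fused in frame to the N-terminus of a protein of interest, presumably to direct that protein into the secretory pathway in plant cells.
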