Addgene plasmid #50306: pICH37431
Depositing lab: Sylvestre Marillonnet & Nicola Patron. Depositing organization: Leibniz Institute of Plant Biochemistry (IPB). Publication: A golden gate modular cloning toolbox for plants. Engler C, Youles M, Gruetzner R, Ehnert TM, Werner S, Jones JD, Patron NJ, Marillonnet S. ACS Synth Biol. 2014 Nov 21;3(11):839-43. doi: 10.1021/sb4001504. Epub 2014 Feb 20. PubMed 24933124.
Backbone
  Vector backbone: PICH41258
  Vector type: plant expression
Growth in bacteria
  Bacterial resistance: Spectinomycin, 50 μg/mL
  Growth temperature: 37°C
  Growth strain: DH5alpha
  Copy number: High Copy
Gene/Insert
  Gene/Insert name: signal peptide, RAmy3A (O. sativa)
  Mutation: BsaI/BbsI sites removed by point-mutation
  Cloning method: Restriction Enzyme; 5′ cloning site BpiI (destroyed during cloning); 3′ cloning site BpiI (destroyed during cloning)
Terms and licenses: Academic/Nonprofit Terms; Industry Terms: Not Available to Industry
Depositor comments: insert can be released with BsaI
How to cite: pICH37431 was a gift from Sylvestre Marillonnet & Nicola Patron (Addgene plasmid # 50306 ; http://n2t.net/addgene:50306 ; RRID:Addgene_50306)
