>Addgene plasmid #50306 | pICH37431 | addgene partial sequence | sequence record 76604 | MoCloF 5'-agcgaggaagcggaagagcg-3'
AATGCAGCTGGCACGACAGGTTTCCCGACTGGAAAGCGGGCAGTGAGCGCAGCGCAATTAATGTGAGTTA
GCTCACTCATTAGGCACCCCAGGCTTTACACTTTATGCTTCCGGCTCGTATGTTGTGTGGAATTGTGAGC
GGATAACAATTTCACACAGGAAACAGCTATGACCATGATTACGCCAAGCTTGCATGCCTGCAGGTCGACT
CTAGAGGATCCCCTTTGGTCTCAAATGGGGAAGCAAATGGCCGCCCTGTGTGGCTTTCTCCTCGTGGCGT
TGCTCTGGCTCACGCCCGACGTCGCGTCAGGTTGAGACCGGGTACCGAGCTCGAATTCACTGGCCGTCGT
TTTACAACGTCGTGACTGGGAAAACCCTGGCGTTACCCAACTTAATCGCCTTGCAGCACATCCCCCTTTC
GCCAGCTGGCGTAATAGCGAAGAGGCCCGCACCGATCGCCCTTCCCAACAGTTGCGCAGCCTGAATGGCG
AATGGCGCCTGATGCGGTATTTTCTCCTTACGCATCTGTGCGGTATTTCACACCGCATATGGTGCACTCT
CAGTACAATCTGCTCTGATGCCGCATAGTTAAGCCAGCCCCGACACCCGCCAACACCCGCTGACGCGCCC
TGACGGGCTTGTCTGCTCCCGGCATCCGCTTACAGACAAGCTGTGACCGTCTCCGGGAGCTGCATGTGTC
AGAGGTTTTCACCGTCATCACCGAAACGCGCGAGACGAAAGGGCCTCGTGATACGCCTATTTTTATAGGT
TAATGTCATGATAATAATGGTTTCTTAGACGTCAGGTGGCACTTTTCGGGGAAATGTGCGCGGAACCCCT
ATTTGTTTATTTTTCTAAATACATTCAAATATGTATCC
